Addgene plasmid #183897: TALED_Right-RNR2-1397N
Purpose: Expresses TALED_Right-RNR2-1397N in mammalian cells
Depositing lab: Jin-Soo Kim. Depositing organization: Institute for Basic Science. Publication: Targeted A-to-G base editing in human mitochondrial DNA with programmable deaminases. Cho SI, Lee S, Mok YG, Lim K, Lee J, Lee JM, Chung E, Kim JS. Cell. 2022 May 12;185(10):1764-1776.e12. doi: 10.1016/j.cell.2022.03.039. Epub 2022 Apr 25. PubMed 35472302.
Backbone
  Vector backbone: p3s
  Backbone size w/o insert (bp): 3723
  Total vector size (bp): 6656
  Vector type: Mammalian Expression
Growth in bacteria
  Bacterial resistance: Ampicillin, 100 μg/mL
  Growth temperature: 37°C
  Growth strain: DH5alpha
  Copy number: High Copy
Gene/Insert
  Gene/Insert name: TALED for RNR2 mutation
  Species: Synthetic
  Insert size (bp): 2934
  Promoter: pCMV
  Cloning method: Gibson Cloning
  Sequencing primers: 5′ CGCAAATGGGCGGTAGGCGTG; 3′ TAGAAGGCACAGTCGAGG
Terms and licenses: Academic/Nonprofit Terms; Industry Terms: Not Available to Industry
How to cite: TALED_Right-RNR2-1397N was a gift from Jin-Soo Kim (Addgene plasmid # 183897 ; http://n2t.net/addgene:183897 ; RRID:Addgene_183897)
