[The description below was written by a language model from this plasmid's Addgene catalogue record and pLannotate feature annotations shown in this document.]
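Description:
TALED_Right-RNR2-1397N is a mammalian expression plasmid of about 6.7 kb built on the p3s backbone. It encodes the right-hand arm of a TALE-linked deaminase (TALED) pair designed for base editing at the mitochondrial RNR2 locus. It is propagated in E. coli as a high-copy plasmid through a ColE1/pUC-type origin and is selected with ampicillin via the β-lactamase gene. The backbone also carries only fragments of an SV40 promoter and a bleomycin-resistance (ble) gene, followed by an SV40 poly(A) signal. The annotation therefore does not support a functional mammalian selection marker, which suggests the plasmid is suited to transient transfection.

The roughly 2.9 kb synthetic insert is driven by the CMV enhancer/promoter and terminated by the bGH polyadenylation signal. Flanking T7 and SP6 promoters are characteristic of this type of vector. The open reading frame begins with a COX8A-derived fragment, which serves as a mitochondrial targeting sequence to import the protein into the organelle. A FLAG epitope follows for detection, and then a TALE DNA-binding domain, annotated by its similarity to Xanthomonas AvrBs3. Only the N-terminal TALE region is annotated, and the unannotated stretch after it presumably holds the custom repeat array that specifies the RNR2 target. At the C-terminus is a fragment of the Burkholderia DddA double-stranded DNA deaminase toxin. The name "1397N" indicates the N-terminal half of DddA split at position 1397, which is inactive until it reassembles with the complementary half. The feature table shows no adenine deaminase in this arm, so that component would presumably be supplied by a partner left-arm construct, though the record does not say so. The associated work concerns programmable A-to-G editing in human mitochondrial DNA.
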