Features (pLannotate 1.2.2; 21 found; start..end, strand, type, name):
    194..782     -  rep_origin     ori: high-copy-number ColE1/pMB1/pBR322/pUC origin of replication
    953..1813    -  CDS            AmpR: β-lactamase; bla; confers resistance to ampicillin, carbenicillin, and related antibiotics
   1814..1918    -  promoter       AmpR promoter: bla
   1977..2029    -  misc_feature   bom (fragment): basis of mobility region from pBR322
   2184..2563    +  enhancer       CMV enhancer: human cytomegalovirus immediate early enhancer
   2564..2767    +  promoter       CMV promoter: human cytomegalovirus (CMV) immediate early promoter
   2763..2796    +  LTR            5' LTR (truncated) (fragment): truncated 5' long terminal repeat (LTR) from HIV-1
   2812..2830    +  promoter       T7 promoter: promoter for bacteriophage T7 RNA polymerase
   2840..2923    +  CDS            COX8A (fragment): COX8A_HUMAN - Also known as COX8, COX8L. Experimental evidence at protein level: Swiss-Prot protein existence level 1. Component of the cytochrome c oxidase, the last enzyme in the mitochondrial electron transport chain which drives oxidative phosphorylation. The respiratory chain contains 3 multisubunit complexes succinate dehydrogenase (complex II, CII), ubiquinol- cytochrome c oxidoreductase (cytochrome b-c1 complex, complex III, CIII) and cytochrome c oxidase (complex IV, CIV), that cooperate to transfer electrons derived from NADH and succinate to molecular oxygen, creating an electrochem
   2966..2990    +  CDS            2xFLAG (fragment): two tandem FLAG® epitope tags
   3005..3511    +  CDS            avrBs3 (fragment): AVRB3_XANEU - Experimental evidence at protein level: Swiss-Prot protein existence level 1. Avirulence protein. Acts as a transcription factor in C.annuum plants. In susceptible plants lacking the Bs3 resistance gene induces expression of a number of genes, including genes homologous to a family of auxin-induced genes, alpha-expansin genes, pectate lyase, anthocyanidin glucoside rhamnosyl transferase and at least one transcription factor, UPA20. Their expression leads to plant hypertrophy in mesophyll cells, probably mainly mediated by UPA20 (PubMed:17962565). In resistant plants induces the h
   5438..5764    +  CDS            dddA (fragment): DDDA_BURC1 - Experimental evidence at protein level: Swiss-Prot protein existence level 1. Toxic component of a toxin-immunity protein module, which functions as a cellular contact-dependent growth inhibition (CDI) system. CDI modules allow bacteria to communicate with and inhibit the growth of closely related neighboring bacteria in a contact-dependent fashion. Bacteria that have this module inhibit or kill bacteria without it, giving them a growth advantage. Probably specifically inhibited by cognate immunity protein DddI (Probable). The C-terminal 163 residue fragment has double-stranded DN
   5780..5798    -  promoter       SP6 promoter: promoter for bacteriophage SP6 RNA polymerase
   5824..6048    +  polyA_signal   bGH poly(A) signal: bovine growth hormone polyadenylation signal
   6052..6073    +  promoter       SV40 promoter (fragment): SV40 enhancer and early promoter
   6126..6284    +  CDS            ble (fragment): BLE_KLEPN - Experimental evidence at protein level: Swiss-Prot protein existence level 1. Binding protein with a strong affinity to the bleomycin family of antibiotics. Binds to CL990; an antimitotic-antibiotic compound. From Klebsiella pneumoniae.
   6279..6400    +  polyA_signal   SV40 poly(A) signal: SV40 polyadenylation signal
   6473..6489    -  protein_bind   lac operator: The lac repressor binds to the lac operator to inhibit transcription in E. coli. This inhibition can be relieved by adding lactose or isopropyl-β-D-thiogalactopyranoside (IPTG). lac repressor encoded by lacI
   6497..6527    -  promoter       lac promoter: promoter for the E. coli lac operon
   6542..6563    -  protein_bind   CAP binding site: CAP binding activates transcription in the presence of cAMP. E. coli catabolite activator protein
   6576..11      -  CDS            lacI (fragment) (across the origin): lac repressor; lacI; The lac repressor binds to the lac operator to inhibit transcription in E. coli. This inhibition can be relieved by adding lactose or isopropyl-β-D-thiogalactopyranoside (IPTG).
>Addgene plasmid #183897 | TALED_Right-RNR2-1397N | addgene full sequence | sequence record 360283 | Addgene NGS Result
GTATTGGGCGCTCTTCCGCTTCCTCGCTCACTGACTCGCTGCGCTCGGTCGTTCGGCTGCGGCGAGCGGT
ATCAGCTCACTCAAAGGCGGTAATACGGTTATCCACAGAATCAGGGGATAACGCAGGAAAGAACATGTGA
GCAAAAGGCCAGCAAAAGGCCAGGAACCGTAAAAAGGCCGCGTTGCTGGCGTTTTTCCATAGGCTCCGCC
CCCCTGACGAGCATCACAAAAATCGACGCTCAAGTCAGAGGTGGCGAAACCCGACAGGACTATAAAGATA
CCAGGCGTTTCCCCCTGGAAGCTCCCTCGTGCGCTCTCCTGTTCCGACCCTGCCGCTTACCGGATACCTG
TCCGCCTTTCTCCCTTCGGGAAGCGTGGCGCTTTCTCATAGCTCACGCTGTAGGTATCTCAGTTCGGTGT
AGGTCGTTCGCTCCAAGCTGGGCTGTGTGCACGAACCCCCCGTTCAGCCCGACCGCTGCGCCTTATCCGG
TAACTATCGTCTTGAGTCCAACCCGGTAAGACACGACTTATCGCCACTGGCAGCAGCCACTGGTAACAGG
ATTAGCAGAGCGAGGTATGTAGGCGGTGCTACAGAGTTCTTGAAGTGGTGGCCTAACTACGGCTACACTA
GAAGAACAGTATTTGGTATCTGCGCTCTGCTGAAGCCAGTTACCTTCGGAAAAAGAGTTGGTAGCTCTTG
ATCCGGCAAACAAACCACCGCTGGTAGCGGTGGTTTTTTTGTTTGCAAGCAGCAGATTACGCGCAGAAAA
AAAGGATCTCAAGAAGATCCTTTGATCTTTTCTACGGGGTCTGACGCTCAGTGGAACGAAAACTCACGTT
AAGGGATTTTGGTCATGAGATTATCAAAAAGGATCTTCACCTAGATCCTTTTAAATTAAAAATGAAGTTT
TAAATCAATCTAAAGTATATATGAGTAAACTTGGTCTGACAGTTACCAATGCTTAATCAGTGAGGCACCT
ATCTCAGCGATCTGTCTATTTCGTTCATCCATAGTTGCCTGACTCCCCGTCGTGTAGATAACTACGATAC
GGGAGGGCTTACCATCTGGCCCCAGTGCTGCAATGATACCGCGAGATCCACGCTCACCGGCTCCAGATTT
ATCAGCAATAAACCAGCCAGCCGGAAGGGCCGAGCGCAGAAGTGGTCCTGCAACTTTATCCGCCTCCATC
CAGTCTATTAATTGTTGCCGGGAAGCTAGAGTAAGTAGTTCGCCAGTTAATAGTTTGCGCAACGTTGTTG
CCATTGCTACAGGCATCGTGGTGTCACGCTCGTCGTTTGGTATGGCTTCATTCAGCTCCGGTTCCCAACG
ATCAAGGCGAGTTACATGATCCCCCATGTTGTGCAAAAAAGCGGTTAGCTCCTTCGGTCCTCCGATCGTT
GTCAGAAGTAAGTTGGCCGCAGTGTTATCACTCATGGTTATGGCAGCACTGCATAATTCTCTTACTGTCA
TGCCATCCGTAAGATGCTTTTCTGTGACTGGTGAGTACTCAACCAAGTCATTCTGAGAATAGTGTATGCG
GCGACCGAGTTGCTCTTGCCCGGCGTCAATACGGGATAATACCGCGCCACATAGCAGAACTTTAAAAGTG
CTCATCATTGGAAAACGTTCTTCGGGGCGAAAACTCTCAAGGATCTTACCGCTGTTGAGATCCAGTTCGA
TGTAACCCACTCGTGCACCCAACTGATCTTCAGCATCTTTTACTTTCACCAGCGTTTCTGGGTGAGCAAA
AACAGGAAGGCAAAATGCCGCAAAAAAGGGAATAAGGGCGACACGGAAATGTTGAATACTCATACTCTTC
CTTTTTCAATATTATTGAAGCATTTATCAGGGTTATTGTCTCATGAGCGGATACATATTTGAATGTATTT
AGAAAAATAAACAAATAGGGGTTCCGCGCACATTTCCCCGAAAAGTGCCACCTGACGTCGACGGATCGGG
AGATCTCCCGATCCCCTATGGTGCACTCTCAGTACAATCTGCTCTGATGCCGCATAGTTAAGCCAGTATC
TGCTCCCTGCTTGTGTGTTGGAGGTCGCTGAGTAGTGCGCGAGCAAAATTTAAGCTACAACAAGGCAAGG
CTTGACCGACAATTGCATGAAGAATCTGCTTAGGGTTAGGCGTTTTGCGCTGCTTCGCGATGTACGGGCC
AGATATACGCGTTGACATTGATTATTGACTAGTTATTAATAGTAATCAATTACGGGGTCATTAGTTCATA
GCCCATATATGGAGTTCCGCGTTACATAACTTACGGTAAATGGCCCGCCTGGCTGACCGCCCAACGACCC
CCGCCCATTGACGTCAATAATGACGTATGTTCCCATAGTAACGCCAATAGGGACTTTCCATTGACGTCAA
TGGGTGGACTATTTACGGTAAACTGCCCACTTGGCAGTACATCAAGTGTATCATATGCCAAGTACGCCCC
CTATTGACGTCAATGACGGTAAATGGCCCGCCTGGCATTATGCCCAGTACATGACCTTATGGGACTTTCC
TACTTGGCAGTACATCTACGTATTAGTCATCGCTATTACCATGGTGATGCGGTTTTGGCAGTACATCAAT
GGGCGTGGATAGCGGTTTGACTCACGGGGATTTCCAAGTCTCCACCCCATTGACGTCAATGGGAGTTTGT
TTTGGCACCAAAATCAACGGGACTTTCCAAAATGTCGTAACAACTCCGCCCCATTGACGCAAATGGGCGG
TAGGCGTGTACGGTGGGAGGTCTATATAAGCAGAGCTCTCTGGCTAACTAGAGAACCCACTGCTTACTGG
CTTATCGAAATTAATACGACTCACTATAGGGAGATGGCCTCTGTCTTGACACCACTCCTGCTCAGGGGCC
TGACTGGATCAGCTAGGCGGCTCCCCGTTCCTCGCGCAAAAATACACAGCCTGGACTATAAGGACCATGA
CGGTGATTACAAAGATCACGACATAGATTATAAGGATGATGATGATAAGGGGATCCGAATTCAAGATCTA
CGCACGCTCGGCTACAGCCAGCAGCAACAGGAGAAGATCAAACCGAAGGTTCGTTCGACAGTGGCGCAGC
ACCACGAGGCACTGGTCGGCCATGGGTTTACACACGCGCACATCGTTGCGCTCAGCCAACACCCGGCAGC
GTTAGGGACCGTCGCTGTCAAGTATCAGGACATGATCGCAGCGTTGCCAGAGGCGACACACGAAGCGATC
GTTGGCGTCGGCAAACAGTGGTCCGGCGCACGCGCTCTGGAGGCCTTGCTCACGGTGGCGGGAGAGTTGA
GAGGTCCACCGTTACAGTTGGACACAGGCCAACTTCTCAAGATTGCAAAACGTGGCGGCGTGACCGCAGT
GGAGGCAGTGCATGCATGGCGCAATGCACTGACGGGTGCCCCCCTGAACCTGACCCCTGCTCAGGTTGTC
GCAATTGCTAGCAACAATGGAGGAAAACAAGCTTTGGAGACAGTTCAGAGGTTGTTGCCCGTCCTCTGTC
AGGCTCATGGCTTGACTCCTGACCAGGTGGTCGCTATTGCTAGTCACGACGGCGGTAAACAAGCCCTCGA
AACAGTGCAGAGACTTCTTCCTGTTCTGTGCCAAGACCATGGTCTTACACCAGCTCAGGTCGTTGCCATC
GCCTCTAATATTGGTGGAAAACAGGCACTCGAGACTGTGCAAAGGCTTCTGCCAGTCCTTTGCCAAGCAC
ATGGGTTGACCCCTGCCCAGGTGGTGGCCATTGCCTCCCACGATGGAGGTAAGCAGGCTCTGGAGACAGT
TCAAAGATTGCTTCCAGTTCTTTGCCAGGATCACGGTTTGACACCCGACCAAGTCGTTGCAATCGCCAGT
CATGATGGTGGTAAGCAAGCACTCGAAACCGTCCAGCGCTTGCTGCCCGTGCTCTGCCAGGCTCATGGGC
TGACACCTGATCAGGTCGTGGCCATCGCATCAAATATAGGGGGTAAACAAGCTTTGGAGACTGTCCAGAG
GCTCCTCCCCGTCTTGTGTCAAGCCCATGGACTGACACCAGAGCAGGTCGTCGCCATTGCTAGTAATGGG
GGAGGGAAGCAGGCTTTGGAAACTGTCCAGAGACTCTTGCCAGTTTTGTGTCAGGCACACGGGCTTACAC
CTGAGCAAGTGGTGGCCATTGCTAGCCACGACGGGGGGAAACAGGCCCTCGAAACCGTTCAACGGTTGCT
CCCCGTCCTCTGCCAAGCACACGGTCTTACCCCTGCTCAAGTTGTTGCAATCGCTTCCAATAACGGCGGT
AAACAAGCCCTTGAGACAGTGCAAAGGCTCTTGCCAGTGCTCTGTCAAGCTCATGGACTTACCCCTGCAC
AGGTTGTCGCAATCGCATCCAACAATGGAGGAAAACAAGCACTCGAAACCGTTCAGCGCCTGCTTCCTGT
CTTGTGTCAGGCACACGGACTGACTCCAGACCAGGTGGTTGCTATCGCCAGCAATAACGGAGGTAAACAA
GCCTTGGAGACTGTCCAAAGGTTGTTGCCCGTTCTCTGCCAAGACCATGGTTTGACACCAGCTCAAGTGG
TTGCCATCGCTTCTAATATCGGGGGTAAGCAGGCACTCGAGACAGTCCAGAGACTCCTGCCTGTTCTCTG
CCAGGCTCACGGGTTGACTCCTGCACAAGTTGTTGCAATTGCAAGCAACGGCGGCGGAAAACAGGCACTG
GAAACTGTGCAAAGACTCCTGCCAGTTTTGTGCCAGGCTCATGGCCTGACTCCAGACCAGGTCGTTGCTA
TTGCCAGCAATAACGGAGGTAAGCAAGCATTGGAGACTGTTCAGCGGCTCCTCCCTGTCCTCTGTCAGGC
CCACGGGCTGACTCCTGCACAGGTGGTGGCCATCGCTTCAAACGGGGGGGGGAAGCAAGCCCTCGAAACT
GTTCAACGGTTGTTGCCTGTTTTGTGTCAGGATCATGGGCTGACTCCTGACCAGGTCGTTGCCATTGCTA
GTCATGACGGGGGTAAACAGGCTCTCGAAACTGTGCAACGCTTGTTGCCAGTTTTGTGCCAAGCTCATGG
CTTGACACCTGCACAAGTGGTTGCAATCGCTTCACACGACGGAGGAAAGCAAGCCCTCGAAACTGTGCAG
CGGCTCCTCCCCGTGCTGTGTCAAGATCACGGCCTTACACCCGCTCAAGTCGTCGCAATTGCCAGCAATG
GAGGCGGTAAGCAGGCCTTGGAGACTGTTCAGAGGTTGTTGCCCGTGCTTTGCCAAGACCACGGTCTGAC
TCCGGAACAGGTGGTGGCGATTGCAAGCAACGGCGGCGGCAAACAGGCTCTAGAGAGCATTGTTGCCCAG
CTCTCCAGACCTGATCCGGCGCTAGCCGCGTTGACAAATGATCATCTTGTTGCTCTTGCTTGTCTTGGCG
GACGACCTGCCCTGGATGCTGTGAAAAAGGGGTTGGGGGGCTCTGGATCAGGTAGCTACGCACTTGGTCC
TTACCAGATTAGCGCACCCCAACTCCCCGCCTATAATGGTCAAACCGTCGGGACCTTTTACTACGTAAAC
GATGCTGGTGGGCTGGAATCCAAAGTATTCTCCTCAGGGGGCCCTACACCCTACCCCAACTACGCCAATG
CTGGTCATGTAGAAGGGCAGTCAGCACTGTTTATGCGCGATAATGGTATAAGCGAGGGGTTGGTCTTCCA
TAACAACCCAGAGGGTACTTGTGGCTTCTGTGTGAATATGACTGAAACCCTTCTGCCCGAAAATGCCAAG
ATGACTGTCGTCCCACCTGAAGGCTAGTCAGGGCCCTATTCTATAGTGTCACCTAAATGCTAGAGCTCGC
TGATCAGCCTCGACTGTGCCTTCTAGTTGCCAGCCATCTGTTGTTTGCCCCTCCCCCGTGCCTTCCTTGA
CCCTGGAAGGTGCCACTCCCACTGTCCTTTCCTAATAAAATGAGGAAATTGCATCGCATTGTCTGAGTAG
GTGTCATTCTATTCTGGGGGGTGGGGTGGGGCAGGACAGCAAGGGGGAGGATTGGGAAGACAATAGCAGG
CATGCTGGGGATGCGGTGGGCTCTATGGCTTCTGAGGCGGAAAGAACCAGCTGGGGCTCTAGGGGGTATC
CCCACGCTGCAGTGAGCGGGACTCTGGGGTTCGAAATGACCGACCAAGCGACGCCCAACCTGCCATCACG
AGATTTCGATTCCACCGCCGCCTTCTATGAAAGGTTGGGCTTCGGAATCGTTTTCCGGGACGCCGGCTGG
ATGATCCTCCAGCGCGGGGATCTCATGCTGGAGTTCTTCGCCCACCCCAACTTGTTTATTGCAGCTTATA
ATGGTTACAAATAAAGCAATAGCATCACAAATTTCACAAATAAAGCATTTTTTTCACTGCATTCTAGTTG
TGGTTTGTCCAAACTCATCAATGTATCTTATCATGTCTGTATACCGTCGACCTCTAGCTAGAGCTTGGCG
TAATCATGGTCATAGCTGTTTCCTGTGTGAAATTGTTATCCGCTCACAATTCCACACAACATACGAGCCG
GAAGCATAAAGTGTAAAGCCTGGGGTGCCTAATGAGTGAGCTAACTCACATTAATTGCGTTGCGCTCACT
GCCCGCTTTCCAGTCGGGAAACCTGTCGTGCCAGCTGCATTAATGAATCGGCCAACGCGCGGGGAGAGGC
GGTTTGC
